Addgene plasmid #47883: pTALYM3-Telo1
Purpose: TALE-mClover against telomere sequence
Depositing lab: Maria-Elena Torres-Padilla. Depositing organization: Institut de Genetique et de Biologie Moleculaire et Cellulaire (IGBMC). Publication: Live visualization of chromatin dynamics with fluorescent TALEs. Miyanari Y, Ziegler-Birling C, Torres-Padilla ME. Nat Struct Mol Biol. 2013 Oct 6. doi: 10.1038/nsmb.2680. PubMed 24096363.
Backbone
  Vector backbone: pTALYM3
  Vector type: Mammalian Expression, TALEN
Growth in bacteria
  Bacterial resistance: Ampicillin, 100 μg/mL
  Growth temperature: 37°C
  Growth strain: SURE
  Copy number: High Copy
Gene/Insert
  Gene/Insert name: TALE-mClover
  Promoter: CAG
  Tag / fusion protein: mClover (C terminal on backbone)
  Cloning method: Restriction Enzyme; 5′ cloning site BsmBI (destroyed during cloning); 3′ cloning site BsmBI (destroyed during cloning)
  Sequencing primers: 5′ catcgcgcaatgcactgac; 3′ ggcgacgaggtggtcgttgg
Terms and licenses: Academic/Nonprofit Terms; Industry Terms: Not Available to Industry
How to cite: pTALYM3-Telo1 was a gift from Maria-Elena Torres-Padilla (Addgene plasmid # 47883 ; http://n2t.net/addgene:47883 ; RRID:Addgene_47883)
