[The description below was written by a language model from this plasmid's Addgene catalogue record and pLannotate feature annotations shown in this document.]
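Description:
pTALYM3-Telo1 is a mammalian expression plasmid of about 7.9 kb, built on the pTALYM3 backbone, that encodes a designer TALE (transcription activator-like effector) DNA-binding protein fused to the green/yellow fluorescent protein mClover and targeted to telomere repeat sequence. It is maintained in E. coli as a high-copy plasmid through a ColE1/pUC-type origin and selected with ampicillin via the β-lactamase gene. An f1 origin and remnants of the lac promoter/operator, lacZα and lacI reflect its cloning-vector ancestry.

Expression is driven by the CAG promoter, annotated here as its three components: the CMV immediate-early enhancer, the chicken β-actin promoter and a chimeric β-actin/β-globin intron, which together give strong constitutive transcription in mammalian cells. Downstream lies the TALE open reading frame. The feature table recognises its N-terminal and C-terminal flanking regions as fragments homologous to Xanthomonas avirulence proteins (avrXa10 and avrBs3), while the unannotated stretch between them presumably corresponds to the custom repeat array that specifies the target sequence. That array was inserted through BsmBI sites that were destroyed during cloning. mClover is fused in frame at the C terminus, supplied by the backbone, and the transcript ends at a bovine growth hormone polyadenylation signal. T7 and SP6 promoters flank the coding region; the T7 site could in principle support in vitro transcription of the fusion, though the record does not state this use.

Although catalogued under the TALEN vector type, no nuclease domain is annotated. The construct instead serves as a fluorescent probe that binds telomeric DNA, allowing live imaging of telomere position and chromatin dynamics.
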