Features (pLannotate 1.2.2; 19 found; start..end, strand, type, name):
     50..71      +  protein_bind   CAP binding site: CAP binding activates transcription in the presence of cAMP. E. coli catabolite activator protein
     86..116     +  promoter       lac promoter: promoter for the E. coli lac operon
    124..140     +  protein_bind   lac operator: The lac repressor binds to the lac operator to inhibit transcription in E. coli. This inhibition can be relieved by adding lactose or isopropyl-β-D-thiogalactopyranoside (IPTG). lac repressor encoded by lacI
    184..563     +  enhancer       CMV enhancer: human cytomegalovirus immediate early enhancer
    565..842     +  promoter       chicken β-actin promoter: No description available
    843..1851    +  intron         chimeric intron: chimera between introns from chicken β-actin and rabbit β-globin
   1851..2435    +  CDS            avrXa10 (fragment): AVX10_XANOO - Experimental evidence at protein level: Swiss-Prot protein existence level 1. Avirulence protein. Induces the hypersensitive response (HR)in rice plants carrying the resistance gene Xa10. Activity depends on the presence of the core repeat domains; replacement with repeat domains from other proteins (AvrBs3 of X.euvesicatoria (AC P14727) or AvrXa7 of this organism) does not elicit the HR. Probably acts as a transcription factor in its host plant (rice) to induce plant resistance or disease. From Xanthomonas oryzae pv. oryzae.
   1864..1882    +  promoter       T7 promoter: promoter for bacteriophage T7 RNA polymerase
   3822..4010    +  CDS            avrBs3 (fragment): AVRB3_XANEU - Experimental evidence at protein level: Swiss-Prot protein existence level 1. Avirulence protein. Acts as a transcription factor in C.annuum plants. In susceptible plants lacking the Bs3 resistance gene induces expression of a number of genes, including genes homologous to a family of auxin-induced genes, alpha-expansin genes, pectate lyase, anthocyanidin glucoside rhamnosyl transferase and at least one transcription factor, UPA20. Their expression leads to plant hypertrophy in mesophyll cells, probably mainly mediated by UPA20 (PubMed:17962565). In resistant plants induces the h
   4053..4769    +  CDS            Clover: Clover is a basic (constitutively fluorescent) green/yellow fluorescent protein published in 2012, derived from Aequorea victoria. It is reported to be a rapidly-maturing weak dimer with high acid sensitivity.
   4785..4803    -  promoter       SP6 promoter: promoter for bacteriophage SP6 RNA polymerase
   4875..4896    +  promoter       TEF1 promoter (fragment): S. cerevisiae TEF1; promoter for EF-1α
   5096..5320    +  polyA_signal   bGH poly(A) signal: bovine growth hormone polyadenylation signal
   5329..5483    +  CDS            lacZα (fragment): LacZα fragment of β-galactosidase; lacZ fragment
   5488..5916    +  rep_origin     f1 ori (sequence partly withheld): f1 bacteriophage origin of replication; arrow indicates direction of (+) strand synthesis
   5969..6073    +  promoter       AmpR promoter: bla
   6074..6934    +  CDS            AmpR: β-lactamase; bla; confers resistance to ampicillin, carbenicillin, and related antibiotics
   7105..7693    +  rep_origin     ori: high-copy-number ColE1/pMB1/pBR322/pUC origin of replication
   7876..37      +  CDS            lacI (fragment) (across the origin): lac repressor; lacI; The lac repressor binds to the lac operator to inhibit transcription in E. coli. This inhibition can be relieved by adding lactose or isopropyl-β-D-thiogalactopyranoside (IPTG).
>Addgene plasmid #47883 | pTALYM3-Telo1 | depositor full sequence | sequence record 68418 | pTALYM3-Telo1
GGCACGACAGGTTTCCCGACTGGAAAGCGGGCAGTGAGCGCAACGCAATTAATGTGAGTTAGCTCACTCA
TTAGGCACCCCAGGCTTTACACTTTATGCTTCCGGCTCGTATGTTGTGTGGAATTGTGAGCGGATAACAA
TTTCACACAGGAAACAGCTATGACCATGAGGCGCGCCGGATTCGACATTGATTATTGACTAGTTATTAAT
AGTAATCAATTACGGGGTCATTAGTTCATAGCCCATATATGGAGTTCCGCGTTACATAACTTACGGTAAA
TGGCCCGCCTGGCTGACCGCCCAACGACCCCCGCCCATTGACGTCAATAATGACGTATGTTCCCATAGTA
ACGCCAATAGGGACTTTCCATTGACGTCAATGGGTGGAGTATTTACGGTAAACTGCCCACTTGGCAGTAC
ATCAAGTGTATCATATGCCAAGTACGCCCCCTATTGACGTCAATGACGGTAAATGGCCCGCCTGGCATTA
TGCCCAGTACATGACCTTATGGGACTTTCCTACTTGGCAGTACATCTACGTATTAGTCATCGCTATTACC
ATGGTCGAGGTGAGCCCCACGTTCTGCTTCACTCTCCCCATCTCCCCCCCCTCCCCACCCCCAATTTTGT
ATTTATTTATTTTTTAATTATTTTGTGCAGCGATGGGGGCGGGGGGGGGGGGGGGGCGCGCGCCAGGCGG
GGCGGGGCGGGGCGAGGGGCGGGGCGGGGCGAGGCGGAGAGGTGCGGCGGCAGCCAATCAGAGCGGCGCG
CTCCGAAAGTTTCCTTTTATGGCGAGGCGGCGGCGGCGGCGGCCCTATAAAAAGCGAAGCGCGCGGCGGG
CGGGAGTCGCTGCGTTGCCTTCGCCCCGTGCCCCGCTCCGCGCCGCCTCGCGCCGCCCGCCCCGGCTCTG
ACTGACCGCGTTACTCCCACAGGTGAGCGGGCGGGACGGCCCTTCTCCTCCGGGCTGTAATTAGCGCTTG
GTTTAATGACGGCTCGTTTCTTTTCTGTGGCTGCGTGAAAGCCTTAAAGGGCTCCGGGAGGGCCCTTTGT
GCGGGGGGGAGCGGCTCGGGGGGTGCGTGCGTGTGTGTGTGCGTGGGGAGCGCCGCGTGCGGCCCGCGCT
GCCCGGCGGCTGTGAGCGCTGCGGGCGCGGCGCGGGGCTTTGTGCGCTCCGCGTGTGCGCGAGGGGAGCG
CGGCCGGGGGCGGTGCCCCGCGGTGCGGGGGGGCTGCGAGGGGAACAAAGGCTGCGTGCGGGGTGTGTGC
GTGGGGGGGTGAGCAGGGGGTGTGGGCGCGGCGGTCGGGCTGTAACCCCCCCCTGCACCCCCCTCCCCGA
GTTGCTGAGCACGGCCCGGCTTCGGGTGCGGGGCTCCGTGCGGGGCGTGGCGCGGGGCTCGCCGTGCCGG
GCGGGGGGTGGCGGCAGGTGGGGGTGCCGGGCGGGGCGGGGCCGCCTCGGGCCGGGGAGGGCTCGGGGGA
GGGGCGCGGCGGCCCCGGAGCGCCGGCGGCTGTCGAGGCGCGGCGAGCCGCAGCCATTGCCTTTTATGGT
AATCGTGCGAGAGGGCGCAGGGACTTCCTTTGTCCCAAATCTGGCGGAGCCGAAATCTGGGAGGCGCCGC
CGCACCCCCTCTAGCGGGCGCGGGCGAAGCGGTGCGGCGCCGGCAGGAAGGAAATGGGCGGGGAGGGCCT
TCGTGCGTCGCCGCGCCGCCGTCCCCTTCTCCATCTCCAGCCTCGGGGCTGCCGCAGGGGGACGGCTGCC
TTCGGGGGGGACGGGGCAGGGCGGGGTTCGGCTTCTGGCGTGTGACCGGCGGCTCTAGAGCCTCTGCTAA
CCATGTTCATGCCTTCTTCTTTTTCCTACAGATCCTTAATTAATAATACGACTCACTATAGGGGCCGCCA
CCATGAGATCTCCTAAGAAAAAGAGGAAGGTGCAGGTGGATCTACGCACGCTCGGCTACAGTCAGCAGCA
GCAAGAGAAGATCAAACCGAAGGTGCGTTCGACAGTGGCGCAGCACCACGAGGCACTGGTGGGCCATGGG
TTTACACACGCGCACATCGTTGCGCTCAGCCAACACCCGGCAGCGTTAGGGACCGTCGCTGTCACGTATC
AGCACATAATCACGGCGTTGCCAGAGGCGACACACGAAGACATCGTTGGCGTCGGCAAACAGTGGTCCGG
CGCACGCGCCCTGGAGGCCTTGCTCACGGATGCGGGGGAGTTGAGAGGTCCGCCGTTACAGTTGGACACA
GGCCAACTTGTGAAGATTGCAAAACGTGGCGGCGTGACCGCAATGGAGGCAGTGCATGCATCGCGCAATG
CACTGACGGGTGCCCCCCTGAACCTGACCCCGGACCAAGTGGTGGCTATCGCCAGCAACATTGGCGGCAA
GCAAGCGCTCGAAACGGTGCAGCGGCTGTTGCCGGTGCTGTGCCAGGACCATGGCCTGACCCCGGACCAA
GTGGTGGCTATCGCCAGCAACCACGGCGGCAAGCAAGCGCTCGAAACGGTGCAGCGGCTGTTGCCGGTGC
TGTGCCAGGACCATGGCCTGACCCCGGACCAAGTGGTGGCTATCGCCAGCAACCACGGCGGCAAGCAAGC
GCTCGAAACGGTGCAGCGGCTGTTGCCGGTGCTGTGCCAGGACCATGGCCTGACCCCGGACCAAGTGGTG
GCTATCGCCAGCAACCACGGCGGCAAGCAAGCGCTCGAAACGGTGCAGCGGCTGTTGCCGGTGCTGTGCC
AGGACCATGGCCTGACCCCGGACCAAGTGGTGGCTATCGCCAGCAACGGTGGCGGCAAGCAAGCGCTCGA
AACGGTGCAGCGGCTGTTGCCGGTGCTGTGCCAGGACCATGGCCTGACCCCGGACCAAGTGGTGGCTATC
GCCAGCAACGGTGGCGGCAAGCAAGCGCTCGAAACGGTGCAGCGGCTGTTGCCGGTGCTGTGCCAGGACC
ATGGCCTGACCCCGGACCAAGTGGTGGCTATCGCCAGCAACATTGGCGGCAAGCAAGCGCTCGAAACGGT
GCAGCGGCTGTTGCCGGTGCTGTGCCAGGACCATGGCCTGACCCCGGACCAAGTGGTGGCTATCGCCAGC
AACCACGGCGGCAAGCAAGCGCTCGAAACGGTGCAGCGGCTGTTGCCGGTGCTGTGCCAGGACCATGGCC
TGACCCCGGACCAAGTGGTGGCTATCGCCAGCAACCACGGCGGCAAGCAAGCGCTCGAAACGGTGCAGCG
GCTGTTGCCGGTGCTGTGCCAGGACCATGGCCTGACCCCGGACCAAGTGGTGGCTATCGCCAGCAACCAC
GGCGGCAAGCAAGCGCTCGAAACGGTGCAGCGGCTGTTGCCGGTGCTGTGCCAGGACCATGGCCTGACCC
CGGACCAAGTGGTGGCTATCGCCAGCAACGGTGGCGGCAAGCAAGCGCTCGAAACGGTGCAGCGGCTGTT
GCCGGTGCTGTGCCAGGACCATGGCCTGACCCCGGACCAAGTGGTGGCTATCGCCAGCAACGGTGGCGGC
AAGCAAGCGCTCGAAACGGTGCAGCGGCTGTTGCCGGTGCTGTGCCAGGACCATGGCCTGACCCCGGACC
AAGTGGTGGCTATCGCCAGCAACATTGGCGGCAAGCAAGCGCTCGAAACGGTGCAGCGGCTGTTGCCGGT
GCTGTGCCAGGACCATGGCCTGACCCCGGACCAAGTGGTGGCTATCGCCAGCAACCACGGCGGCAAGCAA
GCGCTCGAAACGGTGCAGCGGCTGTTGCCGGTGCTGTGCCAGGACCATGGCCTGACCCCGGACCAAGTGG
TGGCTATCGCCAGCAACCACGGCGGCAAGCAAGCGCTCGAAAGCATTGTGGCCCAGCTGAGCCGGCCTGA
TCCGGCGTTGGCCGCGTTGACCAACGACCACCTCGTCGCCTTGGCCTGCCTCGGCGGACGTCCTGCCATG
GATGCAGTGAAAAAGGGATTGCCGCACGCGCCGGAATTGATCAGAAGAGTCAATCGCCGTATTGGCGAAC
GCACGTCCCATCGCGTTGCGGGATCCACTGGAGGCGGAGGTGGCTCCGGCACCGCCTCCTCCATGGTGAG
CAAGGGCGAGGAGCTGTTCACCGGGGTGGTGCCCATCCTGGTCGAGCTGGACGGCGACGTAAACGGCCAC
AAGTTCAGCGTCCGCGGCGAGGGCGAGGGCGATGCCACCAACGGCAAGCTGACCCTGAAGTTCATCTGCA
CCACCGGCAAGCTGCCCGTGCCCTGGCCCACCCTCGTGACCACCTTCGGCTACGGCGTGGCCTGCTTCAG
CCGCTACCCCGACCACATGAAGCAGCACGACTTCTTCAAGTCCGCCATGCCCGAAGGCTACGTCCAGGAG
CGCACCATCTCTTTCAAGGACGACGGTACCTACAAGACCCGCGCCGAGGTGAAGTTCGAGGGCGACACCC
TGGTGAACCGCATCGAGCTGAAGGGCATCGACTTCAAGGAGGACGGCAACATCCTGGGGCACAAGCTGGA
GTACAACTTCAACAGCCACAACGTCTATATCACGGCCGACAAGCAGAAGAACGGCATCAAGGCTAACTTC
AAGATCCGCCACAACGTTGAGGACGGCAGCGTGCAGCTCGCCGACCACTACCAGCAGAACACCCCCATCG
GCGACGGCCCCGTGCTGCTGCCCGACAACCACTACCTGAGCCATCAGTCCAAGCTGAGCAAAGACCCCAA
CGAGAAGCGCGATCACATGGTCCTGCTGGAGTTCGTGACCGCCGCCGGGATTACACATGGCATGGACGAG
CTGTACAAGTCTAGAGGGCCCTATTCTATAGTGTCACCTAAATGCTAAGAATTCTGTACATATGGGCACC
AAAGAACCTGTAAACGTTATCTTTTTAAATTGAATGTGCACAAATAAAAGTTTGGAAAAGAAAAAAAAAA
AAAAAAAAAAAAAAAAAAAAAAAAAAAAAAAAAAAAAAAAAAAAAAAAAAAAAAAAAAATACGCATCATA
CGCTGTGGCGTACCTCGAGTCTAGAGGGCCCTTCGAACAAAAACTCATCTCAGAAGAGGATCTGAATATG
CATACCGGTCATCATCACCATCACCATTGAGTTTAAACCCGCTGATCAGCCTCGACTGTGCCTTCTAGTT
GCCAGCCATCTGTTGTTTGCCCCTCCCCCGTGCCTTCCTTGACCCTGGAAGGTGCCACTCCCACTGTCCT
TTCCTAATAAAATGAGGAAATTGCATCGCATTGTCTGAGTAGGTGTCATTCTATTCTGGGGGGTGGGGTG
GGGCAGGACAGCAAGGGGGAGGATTGGGAAGACAATAGCAGGCATGCTGGGGATGCGGTGGGCTCTATGG
GCGGCCGCCACTGGCCGTCGTTTTACAACGTCGTGACTGGGAAAACCCTGGCGTTACCCAACTTAATCGC
CTTGCAGCACATCCCCCTTTCGCCAGCTGGCGTAATAGCGAAGAGGCCCGCACCGATCGCCCTTCCCAAC
AGTTGCGCAGCCTGAATGGCGAATGGG
[124 nt withheld, positions 5488-5611]
C
[91 nt withheld, positions 5613-5703]
A
[49 nt withheld, positions 5705-5753]
CCTTTGACGTTGGAGTCCACGTTCTTT
[37 nt withheld, positions 5781-5817]
ACCCTATCTCGGTCTATTCTTTTGATTTATAAGGGATTTTGCCGATTTCGGCCTATTGGTTAAAAAATGA
GCTGATTTAACAAAAATTTAACGCGAATTTTAACAAAATATTAACGCTTACAATTTAGGTGGCACTTTTC
GGGGAAATGTGCGCGGAACCCCTATTTGTTTATTTTTCTAAATACATTCAAATATGTATCCGCTCATGAG
ACAATAACCCTGATAAATGCTTCAATAATATTGAAAAAGGAAGAGTATGAGTATTCAACATTTCCGTGTC
GCCCTTATTCCCTTTTTTGCGGCATTTTGCCTTCCTGTTTTTGCTCACCCAGAAACGCTGGTGAAAGTAA
AAGATGCTGAAGATCAGTTGGGTGCACGAGTGGGTTACATCGAACTGGATCTCAACAGCGGTAAGATCCT
TGAGAGTTTTCGCCCCGAAGAACGTTTTCCAATGATGAGCACTTTTAAAGTTCTGCTATGTGGCGCGGTA
TTATCCCGTATTGACGCCGGGCAAGAGCAACTCGGTCGCCGCATACACTATTCTCAGAATGACTTGGTTG
AGTACTCACCAGTCACAGAAAAGCATCTTACGGATGGCATGACAGTAAGAGAATTATGCAGTGCTGCCAT
AACCATGAGTGATAACACTGCGGCCAACTTACTTCTGACAACGATCGGAGGACCGAAGGAGCTAACCGCT
TTTTTGCACAACATGGGGGATCATGTAACTCGCCTTGATCGTTGGGAACCGGAGCTGAATGAAGCCATAC
CAAACGACGAGCGTGACACCACGATGCCTGTAGCAATGGCAACAACGTTGCGCAAACTATTAACTGGCGA
ACTACTTACTCTAGCTTCCCGGCAACAATTAATAGACTGGATGGAGGCGGATAAAGTTGCAGGACCACTT
CTGCGCTCGGCCCTTCCGGCTGGCTGGTTTATTGCTGATAAATCTGGAGCCGGTGAGCGTGGGTCTCGCG
GTATCATTGCAGCACTGGGGCCAGATGGTAAGCCCTCCCGTATCGTAGTTATCTACACGACGGGGAGTCA
GGCAACTATGGATGAACGAAATAGACAGATCGCTGAGATAGGTGCCTCACTGATTAAGCATTGGTAACTG
TCAGACCAAGTTTACTCATATATACTTTAGATTGATTTAAAACTTCATTTTTAATTTAAAAGGATCTAGG
TGAAGATCCTTTTTGATAATCTCATGACCAAAATCCCTTAACGTGAGTTTTCGTTCCACTGAGCGTCAGA
CCCCGTAGAAAAGATCAAAGGATCTTCTTGAGATCCTTTTTTTCTGCGCGTAATCTGCTGCTTGCAAACA
AAAAAACCACCGCTACCAGCGGTGGTTTGTTTGCCGGATCAAGAGCTACCAACTCTTTTTCCGAAGGTAA
CTGGCTTCAGCAGAGCGCAGATACCAAATACTGTCCTTCTAGTGTAGCCGTAGTTAGGCCACCACTTCAA
GAACTCTGTAGCACCGCCTACATACCTCGCTCTGCTAATCCTGTTACCAGTGGCTGCTGCCAGTGGCGAT
AAGTCGTGTCTTACCGGGTTGGACTCAAGACGATAGTTACCGGATAAGGCGCAGCGGTCGGGCTGAACGG
GGGGTTCGTGCACACAGCCCAGCTTGGAGCGAACGACCTACACCGAACTGAGATACCTACAGCGTGAGCT
ATGAGAAAGCGCCACGCTTCCCGAAGGGAGAAAGGCGGACAGGTATCCGGTAAGCGGCAGGGTCGGAACA
GGAGAGCGCACGAGGGAGCTTCCAGGGGGAAACGCCTGGTATCTTTATAGTCCTGTCGGGTTTCGCCACC
TCTGACTTGAGCGTCGATTTTTGTGATGCTCGTCAGGGGGGCGGAGCCTATGGAAAAACGCCAGCAACGC
GGCCTTTTTACGGTTCCTGGCCTTTTGCTGGCCTTTTGCTCACATGTTCTTTCCTGCGTTATCCCCTGAT
TCTGTGGATAACCGTATTACCGCCTTTGAGTGAGCTGATACCGCTCGCCGCAGCCGAACGACCGAGCGCA
GCGAGTCAGTGAGCGAGGAAGCGGAAGAGCGCCCAATACGCAAACCGCCTCTCCCCGCGCGTTGGCCGAT
TCATTAATGCAGCT
