>Addgene plasmid #47883 | pTALYM3-Telo1 | addgene partial sequence | sequence record 72186 | EGFP-N 5'-CGTCGCCGTCCAGCTCGACCAG-3'
AACGCGATGGGACGTGCGTTCGCCAATACGGCGATTGACTCTTCTGATCAATTCCGGCGCGTGCGGCAAT
CCCTTTTTCACTGCATCCATGGCAGGACGTCCGCCGAGGCAGGCCAAGGCGACGAGGTGGTCGTTGGTCA
ACGCGGCCAACGCCGGATCAGGCCGGCTCAGCTGGGCCACAATGCTTTCGAGCGCTTGCTTGCCGCCGTG
GTTGCTGGCGATAGCCACCACTTGGTCCGGGGTCAGGCCATGGTCCTGGCACAGCACCGGCAACAGCCGC
TGCACCGTTTCGAGCGCTTGCTTGCCGCCGTGGTTGCTGGCGATAGCCACCACTTGGTCCGGGGTCAGGC
CATGGTCCTGGCACAGCACCGGCAACAGCCGCTGCACCGTTTCGAGCGCTTGCTTGCCGCCAATGTTGCT
GGCGATAGCCACCACTTGGTCCGGGGTCAGGNCATGGTCCTGGCACAGCACCGGCAACAGCCGCTGCACC
GTTTCGAGCGCTTGCTTGCCGCCACCGTTGCTGGCNATAGCCACCACTTGGTCCGGGGTCAGGCCATGGT
CCTGGCACAGCACCGGCAACAGCCGCTGCACCGTTTCNAGCGCTTGCTTGCCGCCACC
