>Addgene plasmid #47883 | pTALYM3-Telo1 | addgene partial sequence | sequence record 72189 | TAL_F1 5'-ttggcgtcggcaaacagtgg-3'
GCCGTTACAGTTGGACACAGGCCAACTTGTGAAGATTGCAAAACGTGGCGGCGTGACCGCAATGGAGGCA
GTGCATGCATCGCGCAATGCACTGACGGGTGCCCCCCTGAACCTGACCCCGGACCAAGTGGTGGCTATCG
CCAGCAACATTGGCGGCAAGCAAGCGCTCGAAACGGTGCAGCGGCTGTTGCCGGTGCTGTGCCAGGACCA
TGGCCTGACCCCGGACCAAGTGGTGGCTATCGCCAGCAACCACGGCGGCAAGCAAGCGCTCGAAACGGTG
CAGCGGCTGTTGCCGGTGCTGTGCCAGGACCATGGCCTGACCCCGGACCAAGTGGTGGCTATCGCCAGCA
ACCACGGCGGCAAGCAAGCGCTCGAAACGGTGCAGCGGCTGTTGCCGGTGCTGTGCCAGGACCATGGCCT
GACCCCGGACCAAGTGGTGGCTATCGCCAGCAACCACGGCGGCAAGCAAGCGCTCGAAACGGTGCAGCGG
CTGTTGCCGGTGCTGTGCCAGGACCATGGCCTGACCCCGGACCAAGTGGTGGCTATCGCCAGCAACGGTG
GCGGCAAGCAAGCGCTCGAAACGGTGCAGCGGCTGTTGCCGGTGCTGTGCCAGGACCATGGCCTGACCCC
GGACCAAGTGGTGGCTATCGCCAGCAACGGTGGCGGCAAGCAAGCGCTCGAAACGGTGCAGCGGCTGTTG
CCGGTGCTGTGCCAGGACCATGGCCTGACCCCGGACCAAGTGGTGGCTATCGCCAGCAACATTGGCGGCA
AGCAAGCGCTCGAAACGGTGCAGCGGCTGTTGCCGGTGCTGTGCCAGGA
