>Addgene plasmid #47883 | pTALYM3-Telo1 | addgene partial sequence | sequence record 72191 | TAL_R2 5'-ggcgacgaggtggtcgttgg-3'
AATGCTTTCGAGCGCTTGCTTGCCGCCGTGGTTGCTGGCGATAGCCACCACTTGGTCCGGGGTCAGGCCA
TGGTCCTGGCACAGCACCGGCAACAGCCGCTGCACCGTTTCGAGCGCTTGCTTGCCGCCGTGGTTGCTGG
CGATAGCCACCACTTGGTCCGGGGTCAGGCCATGGTCCTGGCACAGCACCGGCAACAGCCGCTGCACCGT
TTCGAGCGCTTGCTTGCCGCCAATGTTGCTGGCGATAGCCACCACTTGGTCCGGGGTCAGGCCATGGTCC
TGGCACAGCACCGGCAACAGCCGCTGCACCGTTTCGAGCGCTTGCTTGCCGCCACCGTTGCTGGCGATAG
CCACCACTTGGTCCGGGGTCAGGCCATGGTCCTGGCACAGCACCGGCAACAGCCGCTGCACCGTTTCGAG
CGCTTGCTTGCCGCCACCGTTGCTGGCGATAGCCACCACTTGGTCCGGGGTCAGGCCATGGTCCTGGCAC
AGCACCGGCAACAGCCGCTGCACCGTTTCGAGCGCTTGCTTGCCGCCGTGGTTGCTGGCGATAGCCACCA
CTTGGTCCGGGGTCAGGCCATGGTCCTGGCACAGCACCGGCAACAGCCGCTGCACCGTTTCGAGCGCTTG
CTTGCCGCCGTGGTTGCTGGCGATAGCCACCACTTGGTCCGGGGTCAGGCCATGGTCCTGGCACAGCACC
GGCAACAGCCGCTGCACCGTTTCGAGCGCTTGCTTGCCGCCGTGGTTGCTGGCGATAGCCACCACTTGGT
CCGGGGTCAGGCCATGGTCCTGGCA
