>Addgene plasmid #47883 | pTALYM3-Telo1 | addgene partial sequence | sequence record 72254 | Sp6 5'-ATTTAGGTGACACTATAG-3'
CCCGGGTACCGAGCTCGAATTCGCCCTATAGTGAGTCGTATTACAACTTCACTGGCCGTCGTTTTACAAC
GTCGTGACTGGGAAAACCCTGGCGTTACCCAACTTAATCGCCTTGCAGCACATCCCCCTTTCGCCAGCTG
GCGTAATAGCGAAGAGGCCCGCACCGATCGCCCTTCCCAACAGTTGCGCAGCCTGAATGGCGAATGG
[124 nt withheld, positions 208-331]
C
[91 nt withheld, positions 333-423]
A
[49 nt withheld, positions 425-473]
CCTTTGACGTTGGAGTCCACGTTCTTT
[37 nt withheld, positions 501-537]
ACCCTATCTCGGTCTATTCTTTTGATTTATAAGGGATTTTGCCGATTTCGGCCTATTGGTTAAAAAATGA
GCTGATTTAACAAAAATTTAACGCGAATTTTAACAAAATATTAACGCTTACAATTTCCTGATGCGGTATT
TTCTCCTTACGCATCTGTGCGGTATTTCACACCGCATATGGTGCACTCTCAGTACAATCTGCTCTGATGC
CGCATAGTTAAGCCAGCCCCGAAAACCCGCCAACACCCGCTGACGCGCCC
