>Addgene plasmid #47883 | pTALYM3-Telo1 | addgene partial sequence | sequence record 72270 | TAL1_rev 5'-ccactgtttgccgacgccaa-3'
TATGTGCTGATACGTGACAGCGACGGTCCCTAACGCTGCCGGGTGTTGGCTGAGCGCAACGATGTGCGCG
TGTGTAAACCCATGGCCCACCAGTGCCTCGTGGTGCTGCGCCACTGTCGAACGCACCTTCGGTTTGATCT
TCTCTTGCTGCTGCTGACTGTAGCCGAGCGTGCGTAGATCCACCTGCACCTTCCTCTTTTTCTTAGGAGA
TCTCATGGTGGCGGCCCCTATAGTGAGTCGTATTATTAATTAAGGATCTGTAGGAAAAAGAAGAAGGCAT
GAACATGGTTAGCAGAGGCTCTAGAGCCGCCGGTCACA
