>Addgene plasmid #47883 | pTALYM3-Telo1 | addgene partial sequence | sequence record 72272 | BGH-Rev 5'-TAGAAGGCACAGTCGAGG-3'
GAGGTGAGAGACCGGTATGCATATTCAGATCCTCTTCTGAGATGAGTTTTTGTTCGAAGGGCCCTCTAGA
CTCGAGGTACGCCACAGCGTATGATGCGTATTTTTTTTTTTTTTTTTTTTTTTTTTTTTTTTTTTTTTTT
TTTTTTTTTTTTTTTTTTTTTTTTTTTTT
