>Addgene plasmid #47883 | pTALYM3-Telo1 | addgene partial sequence | sequence record 73697 | TAL-F2 5'-ccaacgaccacctcgtcgcc-3'
AATTGATCAGAAGAGTCAATCGCCGTATTGGCGAACGCACGTCCCATCGCGTTGCGGGATCCACTGGAGG
CGGAGGTGGCTCCGGCACCGCCTCCTCCATGGTGAGCAAGGGCGAGGAGCTGTTCACCGGGGTGGTGCCC
ATCCTGGTCGAGCTGGACGGCGACGTAAACGGCCACAAGTTCAGCGTCCGCGGCGAGGGCGAGGGCGATG
CCACCAACGGCAAGCTGACCCTGAAGTTCATCTGCACCACCGGCAAGCTGCCCGTGCCCTGGCCCACCCT
CGTGACCACCTTCGGCTACGGCGTGGCCTGCTTCAGCCGCTACCCCGACCACATGAAGCAGCACGACTTC
TTCAAGTCCGCCATGCCCGAAGGCTACGTCCAGGAGCGCACCATCTCTTTCAAGGACGACGGTACCTACA
AGACCCGCGCCGAGGTGAAGTTCGAGGGCGACACCCTGGTGAACCGCATCGAGCTGAAGGGCATCGACTT
CAAGGAGGACGGCAACATCCTGGGGCACAAGCTGGAGTACAACTTCAACAGCCACAACGTCTATATCACG
GCCGACAAGCAGAAGAACGGCATCAAGGCTAACTTCAAGATCCGCCACAACGTTGAGGACGGCAGCGTGC
AGCTCGCCGACCACTACCAGCAGAACACCCCCATCGGCGACGGCCCCGTGCTGCTGCCCGACAACCACTA
CCTGAGCCATCAGTCCAAGCTGAGCAAAGACCCCAACGAGAAGCGCGATCACATGGTCCTGCTGGAGTTC
GTGACCGCCGCCGGGATTACACATGGCATG
